Addgene plasmid #148463: pAc5.1B-lambdaN-HA-DmNot1_1710-2505-V2002E-dsRNAres_AC
Purpose: Insect Expression of DmNot1_1710-2505-V200E-dsRNAres
Depositing lab: Elisa Izaurralde. Depositing organization: Max Planck Institute for Developmental Biology. Publication: Distinct modes of recruitment of the CCR4-NOT complex by Drosophila and vertebrate Nanos. Raisch T, Bhandari D, Sabath K, Helms S, Valkov E, Weichenrieder O, Izaurralde E. EMBO J. 2016 May 2;35(9):974-90. doi: 10.15252/embj.201593634. Epub 2016 Mar 11. PubMed 26968986.
Backbone
  Vector backbone: Unknown
  Vector type: Insect Expression
Growth in bacteria
  Bacterial resistance: Ampicillin, 100 μg/mL
  Growth temperature: 37°C
  Growth strain: DH5alpha
  Copy number: Low Copy
Gene/Insert
  Gene/Insert name: DmNot1_1710-2505-V200E-dsRNAres
  Species: D. melanogaster (fly)
  Mutation: 4 silent mutations compared to the sequence given by NCBI: NM_001103772.2.
  Entrez Gene: Not1 (a.k.a. Dmel_CG34407, CG1874, CG1884, CG34407, Dmel\CG34407, Dmel_CG1874, Dmel_CG1884, NOT, NOT1, anon-EST:Liang-1.29, anon-WO0118547.221, clone 1.29, not1)
  Cloning method: Unknown
Terms and licenses: Academic/Nonprofit Terms; Industry Terms: Not Available to Industry
Depositor comments: Plasmids from this collection were made available to the research community and donated after the lab closed. Please note that the sequence provided by the depositing laboratory may be theoretical/predicted or based on Sanger sequencing results. There may be discrepancies between sequencing results obtained by Addgene and the depositor sequence. If an Addgene verified sequence is not available, please contact before placing your order to request that our lab fully sequence the plasmid.
How to cite: pAc5.1B-lambdaN-HA-DmNot1_1710-2505-V2002E-dsRNAres_AC was a gift from Elisa Izaurralde (Addgene plasmid # 148463 ; http://n2t.net/addgene:148463 ; RRID:Addgene_148463)
