[The description below was written by a language model from this plasmid's Addgene catalogue record and pLannotate feature annotations shown in this document.]
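Description:
pAc5.1B-lambdaN-HA-DmNot1_1710-2505-V2002E-dsRNAres_AC is a 7.8 kb insect expression plasmid. The catalogue lists its backbone as unknown, but the name points to a pAc5.1B-type vector. It is propagated in E. coli through a ColE1/pUC-type origin and selected with ampicillin via the bla gene and its own promoter. The record lists it as low copy, although the annotated origin is of the high-copy type. A short tetracycline-resistance fragment and a piece of SV40 large T antigen sequence are also annotated, and these appear to be non-functional backbone remnants.

Expression in fly cells is driven by the constitutive Drosophila actin 5C promoter and terminated by an SV40 polyadenylation signal. The insert encodes residues 1710–2505 of Drosophila melanogaster Not1, the scaffold subunit of the CCR4-NOT deadenylase complex. The annotation tool labelled this region as a fragment of the human orthologue CNOT1, which reflects homology rather than the true source species. According to the name, the fragment is fused to an N-terminal lambdaN peptide and HA tag, though neither is annotated separately. LambdaN binds BoxB RNA hairpins, so such fusions are typically used to tether a protein to a reporter mRNA, with HA allowing detection. A vector-derived V5 tag lies downstream of the insert, and the record does not say whether it is translated in frame.

The fragment carries a valine-to-glutamate point mutation, written as V2002E in the plasmid name and V200E in the insert fields. It also has four silent changes relative to the reference transcript, and "dsRNAres" indicates resistance to dsRNA knockdown. That would allow complementation after depletion of endogenous Not1. The associated work concerns recruitment of CCR4-NOT by Nanos proteins.
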