Features (pLannotate 1.2.2; 9 found; start..end, strand, type, name):
     56..2568    +  promoter       Ac5 promoter: Drosophila melanogaster actin 5C promoter
   2600..5086    +  CDS            CNOT1 (fragment): CNOT1_HUMAN - Also known as CDC39, KIAA1007, NOT1. Experimental evidence at protein level: Swiss-Prot protein existence level 1. Scaffolding component of the CCR4-NOT complex which is one of the major cellular mRNA deadenylases and is linked to various cellular processes including bulk mRNA degradation, miRNA-mediated repression, translational repression during translational initiation and general transcription regulation. Additional complex functions may be a consequence of its influence on mRNA expression. Its scaffolding function implies its interaction with the catalytic complex module and
   5133..5174    +  CDS            V5 tag: epitope tag from simian virus 5
   5274..5408    -  polyA_signal   SV40 poly(A) signal: SV40 polyadenylation signal
   5431..5515    -  CDS            large T antigen (fragment): large T antigen from SV40 (simian virus 40)
   5516..5986    +  CDS            TcR (fragment): tetracycline efflux protein; tet; confers resistance to tetracycline
   6030..6618    -  rep_origin     ori: high-copy-number ColE1/pMB1/pBR322/pUC origin of replication
   6789..7649    -  CDS            AmpR: β-lactamase; bla; confers resistance to ampicillin, carbenicillin, and related antibiotics
   7650..7754    -  promoter       AmpR promoter: bla
>Addgene plasmid #148463 | pAc5.1B-lambdaN-HA-DmNot1_1710-2505-V2002E-dsRNAres_AC | depositor full sequence | sequence record 290911 | Full Sequence
CTTCAAGGAATTAATTCTATATTCTAAAAACACAAATGATACTTCTAAAAAAAATCATGAATGGCATCAA
CTCTGAATCAAATCTTTGCAGATGCACCTACTTCTCATTTCCACTGTCACATCATTTTTCCAGATCTCGC
TGCCTGTTATGTGGCCCACAAACCAAGACACGTTTTATGGCCATTAAAGCTGGCTGATCGTCGCCAAACA
CCAAATACATATCAATATGTACATTCGAGAAAGAAGCGATCAAAGAAGCGTCTTCGGGCGAGTAGGAGAA
TGCGGAGGAGAAGGAGAACGAGCTGATCTAGTATCTCTCCACAATCCAATGCCAACTGACCAACTGGCCA
TATTCGGAGCAATTTGAAGCCAATTTCCATCGCCTGGCGATCGCTCCATTCTTGGCTATATGTTTTTCAC
CGTTCCCGGGGCCATTTTCAAAGACTCGTCGGTAAGATAAGATTGTGTCACTCGCTGTCTCTCTTCATTT
GTCGAAGAATGCTGAGGAATTTCGCGATGACGTCGGCGAGTATTTTGAAGAATGAGAATAATTTGTATTT
ATACGAAAATCAGTTAGTGGAATTTTCTACAAAAACATGTTATCTATAGATAATTTTGTTGCAAAATATG
TTGACTATGACAAAGATTGTATGTATATACCTTTAATGTATTCTCATTTTCTTATGTATTTATAATGGCA
ATGATGATACTGATGATATTTTAAGATGATGCCAGACCACAGGCTGATTTCTGCGTCTTTTGCCGAACGC
AGTGCATGTGCGGTTGTTGTTTTTTGGAATAGTTTCAATTTTCGGACTGTCCGCTTTGATTTCAGTTTCT
TGGCTTATTCAAAAAGCAAAGTAAAGCCAAAAAAGCGAGATGGCAATACCAAATGCGGCAAAACGGTAGT
GGAAGGAAAGGGGTGCGGGGCAGCGGAAGGAAGGGTGGGGCGGGGCGTGGCGGGGTCTGTGGCTGGGCGC
GACGTCACCGACGTTGGAGCCACTCCTTTGACCATGTGTGCGTGTGTGTATTATTCGTGTCTCGCCACTC
GCCGGTTGTTTTTTTCTTTTTATCTCGCTCTCTCTAGCGCCATCTCGTACGCATGCTCAACGCACCGCAT
GTTGCCGTGTCCTTTATGCGTCATTTTGGCTCGAAATAGGCAATTATTTAAACAAAGATTAGTCAACGAA
AACGCTAAAATAAATAAGTCTACAATATGGTTACTTATTGCCATGTGTGTGCAGCCAACGATAGCAACAA
AAGCAACAACACAGTGGCTTTCCCTCTTTCACTTTTTGTTTGCAAGCGCGTGCGAGCAAGACGGCACGAC
CGGCAAACGCAATTACGCTGACAAAGAGCAGACGAAGTTTTGGCCGAAAAACATCAAGGCGCCTGATACG
AATGCATTTGCAATAACAATTGCGATATTTAATATTGTTTATGAAGCTGTTTGACTTCAAAACACACAAA
AAAAAAAATAAAACAAATTATTTGAAAGAGAATTAGGAATCGGACAGCTTATCGTTACGGGCTAACAGCA
CACCGAGACGAAATAGCTTACCTGACGTCACAGCCTCTGGAAGAACTGCCGCCAAGCAGAGAGAGAGAGA
AAAAGAGGGAGAGCAGCTTAGACCGCATGTGCTTGTGTGTGAGGCGTCTCTCTCTTCGTCTCCTGTTTGC
GCAAACGCATAGACTGCACTGAGAAAATCGATTACCTATTTTTTATGAATGAATATTTGCACTATTACTA
TTCAAAACTATTAAGATAGCAATCACATTCAATAGCCAAATACTATACCACCTGAGCGATGCAACGAAAT
GATCAATTTGAGCAAAAATGCTGCATATTTAGGACGGCATCATTATAGAAATGCTTCTTGCTGTGTACTT
TTCTCTCGTCTGGCAGCTGTTTCGCCGTTATTGTTAAAACCGGCTTAAGTTAGGTGTGTTTTCTACGACT
AGTGATGCCCCTACTAGAAGATGTGTGTTGCACAAATGTCCCTGAATAACCAATTTGAAGTGCAGATAGC
AGTAAACGTAAGCTAATATGAATATTATTTAACTGTAATGTTTTAATATCGCTGGACATTACTAATAAAC
CCACTATAAACACATGTACATATGTATGTTTTGGCATACAATGAGTAGTTGGGGAAAAAATGTGTAAAAG
CACCGTGACCATCACAGCATAAAGATAACCAGCTGAAGTATCGAATATGAGTAACCCCCAAATTGAATCA
CATGCCGCAACTGATAGGACCCATGGAAGTACACTCTTCATGGCGATATACAAGACACACACAAGCACGA
ACACCCAGTTGCGGAGGAAATTCTCCGTAAATGAAAACCCAATCGGCGAACAATTCATACCCATATATGG
TAAAAGTTTTGAACGCGACTTGAGAGCGGAGAGCATTGCGGCTGATAAGGTTTTAGCGCTAAGCGGGCTT
TATAAAACGGGCTGCGGGACCAGTTTTCATATCACTACCGTTTGAGTTCTTGTGCTGTGTGGATACTCCT
CCCGACACAAAGCCGCTCCATCAGCCAGCAGTCGTCTAATCCAGAGACCCCGGATCGGGGTACCAACATG
GACGCACAAACACGACGACGTGAGCGTCGCGCTGAGAAACAAGCTCAATGGAAAGCTGCAAACGGTGGAT
CTCCTCCACATATGGCTTACCCATACGATGTTCCAGATTACGCTCCTCCAAGCTTAATTAAGCAGCCAAA
TGTGTTTGCTAATGATGATAGCATGGTATACGGGGAACTGGCTAGCAAAATGGAGGCCTTCATGAACACG
GCAATCGGAGTGCCGACACTCCAGATCCAGGCTAGCAAGATGCACATGCTACTCAACGCCCTGATAGCGA
CGCGTCGACTGCGTGACCAAGAGTCTGCCTTTAATCTGCTGACCCGCGCGGTCGAGGGTTTGACCGAAGG
ATTGGTCAATATGCATGAAAACATGGAGCAAATGAAGATGTACCAAAACATCCATCTCCGTATCCTTGGC
TTGCTGAACAACAGTTTCGGTGCTCCAAACACAGAGCGAGCGGTAACAAAGTGTTTCTTCGATATCCGAG
AGGAGGTGCGATATAACGTGGAGGCAGCTCGCGCTTTGATTACGTCGCACTTTGTCAATCTGAATCAGTT
TGACGGAATGCTACGCGACTGCATGGACAACGGAAACAATTATGTGGCTATATCGTTCGGTATCGCACTG
CTGGAGCGCCTCATCATGGACGATCGAGTGATTAATATTGTTTCGGACAACGAATTCATGGCAACTGTTG
AGCTGCTAGGTAGGCTGACCCAACACCGTCACCGCTACCCCGAGTGTATCGTCAACGCCATCGACACCCT
GTGGTCCGGCAATTTCAATAGCTCCTCCGATTATTCCCCCTTTAATGGAAACGACCGCTATCTGAGCGGC
GCTAGCCACTATATTCATAGCGGAATGCACCATGTCCGCTCGTGTGACACCGACGACCCCCCCGGACTCC
AGGAAAAAACCGAATTCTTGTTGAAAGACTGGGTGGCCTTGTATACCCAGCAAAATCAACAATCGACCCG
TGACGCCCGTAATTTTGGCGCCTTCGAACAAAAAATGAATACCTACGGCATTTTGAAGACCGATGATCTG
ATTACGCGCTTCTTTCGTCAAGCTACCCATATCTGTACCGACGTCGTCTATCGTATGTTTGCTGAACCCA
GCCTTCCCATTAATCAAGCTAAGAATAAAATTTTTCAATGGATTGACGCCTTTGTGCACTTGATCGCCAT
GCTGGTCCGCCATTCGGGAGAGGCCGGCAACCCCACGACGAAAATTAATTTGCTCAATAAAGTCTTGGGA
ATCGTCTTGGGCACCTTGATCAAAGATCACGAAATGCGCGGAGTGTCCTTTCAACAAGTGGGATATCACC
GTTTTTTTATGATGTTGTTTATGGAATTGTGTACCGCTGACGTCATCCTGGAAAGCTTGATGCATAGCAT
CGTCAGCGCTTTTGCTTACACATATCACTTGTTGAATCCCAGCGTGGCTCCGGGATTCTGCTTTGCTTGG
TTGGAGCTCATTTCGCATCGCGTCTTCCTGGGCCGCATCCTGGTCCAAATTCCCGGGCAAAAGGGCTGGC
CACTTTACGCTCAATTGCTGCAGGACCTTTTTAAATATCTTGCGCCCTTCTTACGCAACACTGAGCTCGG
CAAACCAGTCCAGCTTTTGTACAAGGGGACGCTACGTGTTCTGCTCGTTCTGCTTCACGACTTCCCGGAG
TTCTTGTGCGACTATCATTTTGGGTTCTGTGACACCATCCCGCCCAATTGCGTCCAGATGCGTAACATCA
TCCTGTCGGCGTTTCCGCGCAACATGCGCTTGCCCGATCCCTTCACGCCCAACCTAAAAGTGGACATGCT
GTCGGACAGTAGTAATGCGCCTAAGGTGCTCAGTAGCTACATTATGAACATCCAGCCCGCGAACTTTAAG
AAGGATTTGGACTCGTACCTCAAGGCCCGGGCGCCAGTTACTTTTCTATCGGAATTACGTGGTCACTTGC
AGGTGACAAGCGAGCCAGGAACTCGTTACAACATGGCGCTGATGAATGCTCTGGTCATGTATGTGGGAAC
TCAGGCGATTGCTTTGATCAGAAACAAAAACTTTGTGCCCAACACCTCGAACATAGCACACAGCGCCCAC
ATGGATATCTTCCAGAATCTTGCTGTTGACTTGGATACGGAGGGTCGCTATCTGTTCTTGAATGCGATTG
CGAACCAGTTGCGCTATCCCAACAGCCACACGCACTACTTCAGCTGTGCGGTGCTGCATCTGTTTGCCGA
GGCCAACTCGGAGGCAATTCAGGAGCAGATCACTCGCGTACTTCTGGAACGATTGATCGTGAACCGCCCG
CATCCTTGGGGACTGTTGATCACTTTTATTGAGCTGATCAAAAATCCCATCTACAAGTTCTGGGACCATG
ACTTTGTGCACTGTGCGCCAGAGATCACCAAGCTCTTTGAATCGGTGGCCCGTTCCTGTCTGGCCAAGTC
GAACGTCACCCAGCAGTTGAACATGCCCGTCGTCGATGGCGAGGGCCAGGAGGTAGCCACCATCAACTGA
TCTAGAGGGCCCGCGGTTCGAAGGTAAGCCTATCCCTAACCCTCTCCTCGGTCTCGATTCTACGCGTACC
GGTCATCATCACCATCACCATTGAGTTTAAACCCGCTGATCAGCCTCGACTGTGCCTTCTAAGGCCTGAG
CTCGCTGATCAGCCTCGATCGAGGATCCAGACATGATAAGATACATTGATGAGTTTGGACAAACCACAAC
TAGAATGCAGTGAAAAAAATGCTTTATTTGTGAAATTTGTGATGCTATTGCTTTATTTGTAACCATTATA
AGCTGCAATAAACAAGTTAACAACAACAATTGCATTCATTTTATGTTTCAGGTTCAGGGGGAGGTGTGGG
AGGTTTTTTAAAGCAAGTAAAACCTCTACAAATGTGGTATGGCTGATTATGATCAGTCGACCGATGCCCT
TGAGAGCCTTCAACCCAGTCAGCTCCTTCCGGTGGGCGCGGGGCATGACTATCGTCGCCGCACTTATGAC
TGTCTTCTTTATCATGCAACTCGTAGGACAGGTGCCGGCAGCGCTCTGGGTCATTTTCGGCGAGGACCGC
TTTCGCTGGAGCGCGACGATGATCGGCCTGTCGCTTGCGGTATTCGGAATCTTGCACGCCCTCGCTCAAG
CCTTCGTCACTGGTCCCGCCACCAAACGTTTCGGCGAGAAGCAGGCCATTATCGCCGGCATGGCGGCCGA
CGCGCTGGGCTACGTCTTGCTGGCGTTCGCGACGCGAGGCTGGATGGCCTTCCCCATTATGATTCTTCTC
GCTTCCGGCGGCATCGGGATGCCCGCGTTGCAGGCCATGCTGTCCAGGCAGGTAGATGACGACCATCAGG
GACAGCTTCAAGGATCGCTCGCGGCTCTTACCAGCCAGCAAAAGGCCAGGAACCGTAAAAAGGCCGCGTT
GCTGGCGTTTTTCCATAGGCTCCGCCCCCCTGACGAGCATCACAAAAATCGACGCTCAAGTCAGAGGTGG
CGAAACCCGACAGGACTATAAAGATACCAGGCGTTTCCCCCTGGAAGCTCCCTCGTGCGCTCTCCTGTTC
CGACCCTGCCGCTTACCGGATACCTGTCCGCCTTTCTCCCTTCGGGAAGCGTGGCGCTTTCTCAATGCTC
ACGCTGTAGGTATCTCAGTTCGGTGTAGGTCGTTCGCTCCAAGCTGGGCTGTGTGCACGAACCCCCCGTT
CAGCCCGACCGCTGCGCCTTATCCGGTAACTATCGTCTTGAGTCCAACCCGGTAAGACACGACTTATCGC
CACTGGCAGCAGCCACTGGTAACAGGATTAGCAGAGCGAGGTATGTAGGCGGTGCTACAGAGTTCTTGAA
GTGGTGGCCTAACTACGGCTACACTAGAAGGACAGTATTTGGTATCTGCGCTCTGCTGAAGCCAGTTACC
TTCGGAAAAAGAGTTGGTAGCTCTTGATCCGGCAAACAAACCACCGCTGGTAGCGGTGGTTTTTTTGTTT
GCAAGCAGCAGATTACGCGCAGAAAAAAAGGATCTCAAGAAGATCCTTTGATCTTTTCTACGGGGTCTGA
CGCTCAGTGGAACGAAAACTCACGTTAAGGGATTTTGGTCATGAGATTATCAAAAAGGATCTTCACCTAG
ATCCTTTTAAATTAAAAATGAAGTTTTAAATCAATCTAAAGTATATATGAGTAAACTTGGTCTGACAGTT
ACCAATGCTTAATCAGTGAGGCACCTATCTCAGCGATCTGTCTATTTCGTTCATCCATAGTTGCCTGACT
CCCCGTCGTGTAGATAACTACGATACGGGAGGGCTTACCATCTGGCCCCAGTGCTGCAATGATACCGCGA
GACCCACGCTCACCGGCTCCAGATTTATCAGCAATAAACCAGCCAGCCGGAAGGGCCGAGCGCAGAAGTG
GTCCTGCAACTTTATCCGCCTCCATCCAGTCTATTAATTGTTGCCGGGAAGCTAGAGTAAGTAGTTCGCC
AGTTAATAGTTTGCGCAACGTTGTTGCCATTGCTGCAGGCATCGTGGTGTCACGCTCGTCGTTTGGTATG
GCTTCATTCAGCTCCGGTTCCCAACGATCAAGGCGAGTTACATGATCCCCCATGTTGTGCAAAAAAGCGG
TTAGCTCCTTCGGTCCTCCGATCGTTGTCAGAAGTAAGTTGGCCGCAGTGTTATCACTCATGGTTATGGC
AGCACTGCATAATTCTCTTACTGTCATGCCATCCGTAAGATGCTTTTCTGTGACTGGTGAGTACTCAACC
AAGTCATTCTGAGAATAGTGTATGCGGCGACCGAGTTGCTCTTGCCCGGCGTCAACACGGGATAATACCG
CGCCACATAGCAGAACTTTAAAAGTGCTCATCATTGGAAAACGTTCTTCGGGGCGAAAACTCTCAAGGAT
CTTACCGCTGTTGAGATCCAGTTCGATGTAACCCACTCGTGCACCCAACTGATCTTCAGCATCTTTTACT
TTCACCAGCGTTTCTGGGTGAGCAAAAACAGGAAGGCAAAATGCCGCAAAAAAGGGAATAAGGGCGACAC
GGAAATGTTGAATACTCATACTCTTCCTTTTTCAATATTATTGAAGCATTTATCAGGGTTATTGTCTCAT
GAGCGGATACATATTTGAATGTATTTAGAAAAATAAACAAATAGGGGTTCCGCGCACATTTCCCCGAAAA
GTGCCACCTGACGTCTAAGAAACCATTATTATCATGACATTAACCTATAAAAATAGGCGTATCACGAGGC
CCTTTCGT
